Addgene plasmid #122512: PL6-CS-WR
Purpose: (Empty Backbone) construction for sgRNA transcription with Plasmodium falciparum U6 promotor
Depositing lab: Lubin Jiang. Depositing organization: Shanghai Institute of Immunology and Infection, Chinese Academy of Sciences. Publication: Epigenetic editing by CRISPR/dCas9 in Plasmodium falciparum. Xiao B, Yin S, Hu Y, Sun M, Wei J, Huang Z, Wen Y, Dai X, Chen H, Mu J, Cui L, Jiang L. Proc Natl Acad Sci U S A. 2019 Jan 2;116(1):255-260. doi: 10.1073/pnas.1813542116. Epub 2018 Dec 24. PubMed 30584102.
Backbone
  Vector backbone: PL6
  Backbone size (bp): 6676
  Vector type: CRISPR
  Promoter: PfU6
  Selectable markers: hDHFR
Growth in bacteria
  Bacterial resistance: Ampicillin, 100 μg/mL
  Growth temperature: 37°C
  Growth strain: XL10 Gold
  Copy number: High Copy
Gene/Insert
  Cloning method: Ligation Independent Cloning
Terms and licenses: Academic/Nonprofit Terms; Industry Terms: Not Available to Industry
How to cite: PL6-CS-WR was a gift from Lubin Jiang (Addgene plasmid # 122512 ; http://n2t.net/addgene:122512 ; RRID:Addgene_122512)
