[The description below was written by a language model from this plasmid's Addgene catalogue record.]
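Description:
PL6-CS-WR is an empty CRISPR guide-RNA backbone for the malaria parasite Plasmodium falciparum, built on the PL6 vector (recorded backbone size about 6.7 kb). Its defining element is the P. falciparum U6 promoter (PfU6), an RNA polymerase III-type small nuclear RNA promoter that is well suited to producing short, uncapped, non-polyadenylated transcripts such as single guide RNAs. No insert is present. The user supplies a target-specific guide sequence, which the record indicates is introduced by ligation-independent cloning. The catalogue entry does not describe the cloning site, the sgRNA scaffold, a terminator or the bacterial origin of replication, and no feature table is available to confirm these details.

In bacteria the plasmid is maintained at high copy number under ampicillin selection. For selection in parasites it carries hDHFR, the human dihydrofolate reductase marker, which confers resistance to antifolate drugs that inhibit the parasite enzyme. The "WR" in the name may allude to the antifolate WR99210 commonly used with this marker, though the record does not say so.

The record does not list a Cas9 or dCas9 coding sequence on this plasmid, so it appears to act as the guide-expressing component of a system in which the nuclease or nuclease-dead effector comes from elsewhere. It is associated with work on epigenetic editing in P. falciparum using CRISPR/dCas9, where guides direct a catalytically inactive Cas9 to chosen loci to alter chromatin state and gene expression rather than to cut DNA. Its typical use is therefore cloning and expressing custom sgRNAs in transfected parasites for such targeting experiments.
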