>Addgene plasmid #122512 | PL6-CS-WR | addgene partial sequence | sequence record 246187 | SP6 5'-ATTTAGGTGACACTATAG-3'
GGGNGCGCCATGTAGGCGCCNCTCTTAAGCATTTTGTAAAAAAAATTAAAATATATTTATATAATATTAT
TTTATTTTATTATATATTATATTATTTTTATTTTTATTTTTATTTTTTTTTCTCTACAAATTTTATCTAT
TGGTTTATTATAAAAATATCTATTTCTAATAATAAATAATTAAGATATCAATTTATAGAAACAAAATATA
TACTTGTATAATTTTATTTTTTTATATAAATCATTACATATATAATTATACAATATTTTTTCTAAGAGAT
AATTATATATTAATATATATAAAAAAAGGTGTTTTTTTTTTATTTTTATTTTTATTTTATGGTAATATTT
TATTTTCCTTATTGTATAAATTATATTAGTTTATATGTGATTAATTTTATATATTATCAATTTATATATT
TTTAAATGCTTACTTAATTATCTTTTTTTTTNTTTGTTTTTGTNTCNNTNCCNGNAATTTATTTAATTTT
TGGAAANATNGA
